Addgene plasmid #51838: pLPC-Flag-CHES1LdFC-NLS
Purpose: Flag-CHES1L mutant lacking the forkhead binding site and C-terminal domain, with remaining NLS
Depositing lab: Gerardo Ferbeyre. Depositing organization: University of Montreal. Publication: CHES1/FOXN3 regulates cell proliferation by repressing PIM2 and protein biosynthesis. Huot G, Vernier M, Bourdeau V, Doucet L, Saint-Germain E, Gaumont-Leclerc MF, Moro A, Ferbeyre G. Mol Biol Cell. 2014 Mar;25(5):554-65. doi: 10.1091/mbc.E13-02-0110. Epub 2014 Jan 8. PubMed 24403608.
Backbone
  Vector backbone: pLPC
  Vector type: Retroviral
  Selectable markers: Puromycin
Growth in bacteria
  Bacterial resistance: Ampicillin, 100 μg/mL
  Growth temperature: 37°C
  Growth strain: Top10
  Copy number: High Copy
Gene/Insert
  Gene/Insert name: CHES1 (alt name: FOXN3)
  Species: H. sapiens (human)
  Mutation: contains CHES1 amino acids 1-109
  Entrez Gene: FOXN3 (a.k.a. C14orf116, CHES1, PRO1635)
  Tag / fusion protein: Flag (N terminal on insert); NLS (C terminal on insert)
Terms and licenses: Academic/Nonprofit Terms; Industry Terms: Not Available to Industry
How to cite: pLPC-Flag-CHES1LdFC-NLS was a gift from Gerardo Ferbeyre (Addgene plasmid # 51838 ; http://n2t.net/addgene:51838 ; RRID:Addgene_51838)
