[The description below was written by a language model from this plasmid's Addgene catalogue record.]
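Description:
pLPC-Flag-CHES1LdFC-NLS is a retroviral expression plasmid built on the pLPC backbone, intended for packaging into retroviral particles and stable delivery of its insert into mammalian cells. In bacteria it is maintained as a high-copy plasmid under ampicillin selection, and transduced mammalian cells can be selected with puromycin. The record provides no feature table, so the promoter driving the insert, the origin of replication and the viral elements (LTRs, packaging signal) are not explicitly stated. As a retroviral vector, it would be expected to carry LTRs flanking the expression cassette and a packaging signal that allows the transcript to be encapsidated when viral proteins are supplied in trans.

The payload is a truncated form of human CHES1, also known as FOXN3, a forkhead-family transcription factor. The insert encodes only amino acids 1-109 of the long CHES1 isoform (CHES1L), which removes both the forkhead DNA-binding region and the C-terminal domain. A Flag epitope is fused to the N-terminus for detection or immunoprecipitation. A nuclear localization signal sits at the C-terminus, so the fragment can still reach the nucleus despite the deletions. This arrangement makes the construct a deletion mutant for structure-function work: comparing it with full-length CHES1 or other truncations can show which activities depend on the forkhead and C-terminal portions, without mislocalization of the shortened protein confounding the result. The associated study concerns CHES1/FOXN3 regulation of cell proliferation through repression of PIM2 and protein biosynthesis.
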