>Addgene plasmid #51838 | pLPC-Flag-CHES1LdFC-NLS | addgene partial sequence | sequence record 91889 | CMV-F 5'-CGCAAATGGGCGGTAGGCGTG-3'
CTCTCTGGCTAACTAGAGAACCCACTGCTTACTGGCTTATCGAAATTAATACGACTCACTATAGGGAGAC
CCAAGCTTGGTACCGAGCTCGGATCCACTAGTAACGGCCGCCAGTGTGCTGGAATTCGCCATGGACTACA
AAGACGATGACGACAAGGGCATGGGTCCAGTCATGCCTCCCAGTAAGAAGCCAGAAAGCTCAGGAATTAG
TGTCTCCAGTGGACTGAGTCAGTGTTACGGGGGCAGCGGTTTCTCCAAGGCCCTTCAGGAAGACGATGAC
CTCGACTTTTCTCTGCCTGACATCCGATTAGAAGAGGGGGCCATGGAAGATGAAGAGCTGACCAACCTGA
ACTGGCTGCACGAGAGCAAGAACTTGCTGAAGAGCTTTGGGGAGTCGGTCCTCAGGAGTGTCAGCCCCGT
CCAGGACCTGGACGATGACACCCCCCCATCCCCTGCCCACTCTGACATGCCCTACGATGCCAGGCAGCCA
AAGAAGAAGCGTAAGGTATAACTCGAGCATGCATCTAGAGGGCCGATAAAATAAAAGATTTTATTTAGTC
TCCAGAAAAAGGGGGGAATGAAAGACCCCACCTGTAGGTTTGGCA
