>Addgene plasmid #51838 | pLPC-Flag-CHES1LdFC-NLS | addgene partial sequence | sequence record 91914 | pLPC-3 5'-CTTGCCAAACCTACAGGT-3'
TAAAATCTTTTATTTTATCGGCCCTCTAGATGCATGCTCGAGTTATACCTTACGCTTCTTCTTTGGCTGC
CTGGCATCGTAGGGCATGTCAGAGTGGGCAGGGGATGGGGGGGTGTCATCGTCCAGGTCCTGGACGGGGC
TGACACTCCTGAGGACCGACTCCCCAAAGCTCTTCAGCAAGTTCTTGCTCTCGTGCAGCCAGTTCAGGTT
GGTCAGCTCTTCATCTTCCATGGCCCCCTCTTCTAATCGGATGTCAGGCAGAGAAAAGTCGAGGTCATCG
TCTTCCTGAAGGGCCTTGGAGAAACCGCTGCCCCCGTAACACTGACTCAGTCCACTGGAGACACTAATTC
CTGAGCTTTCTGGCTTCTTACTGGGAGGCATGACTGGACCCATGCCCTTGTCGTCATCGTCTTTGTAGTC
CATGGCGAATTCCAGCACACTGGCGGCCGTTACTAGTGGATCCGAGCTCGGTACCAAGCTTGGGTCTCCC
TATAGTGAGTCGTATTAATTTCGATAAGCCAGTAAGCAGTGGGTTCTCTAGTTAGCCAGAGAGCTCTGCT
TATATAGACCTCCCACCGTACACGCCTACCGCCCATTTGCGTCAATGGGGCGGAGTTGTTACGACATTTT
GGAAAGTCCCGTTGATTTTGGTGCCAAAACAAACTCCCATTGACGTCAATGGGGTGGAGACTTGGAAATC
CCCGTGAGTCAAACCGCTATCCACGCCCATTGATGTACTGCCAAAACCGCATCACCATGGTAATAGCGAT
GACTAATACGTAAATGTACTGCCAAGTA
